>Addgene plasmid #176335 | pVRC8400-SARS-CoV-2-S2P-AY.1-AVI | addgene full sequence | sequence record 347177 | Addgene NGS Result
TCGCGCGTTTCGGTGATGACGGTGAAAACCTCTGACACATGCAGCTCCCGGAGACGGTCACAGCTTGTCT
GTAAGCGGATGCCGGGAGCAGACAAGCCCGTCAGGGCGCGTCAGCGGGTGTTGGCGGGTGTCGGGGCTGG
CTTAACTATGCGGCATCAGAGCAGATTGTACTGAGAGTGCACCATATGCGGTGTGAAATACCGCACAGAT
GCGTAAGGAGAAAATACCGCATCAGATTGGCTATTGGCCATTGCATACGTTGTATCCATATCATAATATG
TACATTTATATTGGCTCATGTCCAACATTACCGCCATGTTGACATTGATTATTGACTAGTTATTAATAGT
AATCAATTACGGGGTCATTAGTTCATAGCCCATATATGGAGTTCCGCGTTACATAACTTACGGTAAATGG
CCCGCCTGGCTGACCGCCCAACGACCCCCGCCCATTGACGTCAATAATGACGTATGTTCCCATAGTAACG
CCAATAGGGACTTTCCATTGACGTCAATGGGTGGAGTATTTACGGTAAACTGCCCACTTGGCAGTACATC
AAGTGTATCATATGCCAAGTACGCCCCCTATTGACGTCAATGACGGTAAATGGCCCGCCTGGCATTATGC
CCAGTACATGACCTTATGGGACTTTCCTACTTGGCAGTACATCTACGTATTAGTCATCGCTATTACCATG
GTGATGCGGTTTTGGCAGTACATCAATGGGCGTGGATAGCGGTTTGACTCACGGGGATTTCCAAGTCTCC
ACCCCATTGACGTCAATGGGAGTTTGTTTTGGCACCAAAATCAACGGGACTTTCCAAAATGTCGTAACAA
CTCCGCCCCATTGACGCAAATGGGCGGTAGGCGTGTACGGTGGGAGGTCTATATAAGCAGAGCTCGTTTA
GTGAACCGTCAGATCGCCTGGAGACGCCATCCACGCTGTTTTGACCTCCATAGAAGACACCGGGACCGAT
CCAGCCTCCATCGGCTCGCATCTCTCCTTCACGCGCCCGCCGCCCTACCTGAGGCCGCCATCCACGCCGG
TTGAGTCGCGTTCTGCCGCCTCCCGCCTGTGGTGCCTCCTGAACTGCGTCCGCCGTCTAGGTAAGTTTAA
AGCTCAGGTCGAGACCGGGCCTTTGTCCGGCGCTCCCTTGGAGCCTACCTAGACTCAGCCGGCTCTCCAC
GCTTTGCCTGACCCTGCTTGCTCAACTCTAGTTAACGGTGGAGGGCAGTGTAGTCTGAGCAGTACTCGTT
GCTGCCGCGCGCGCCACCAGACATAATAGCTGACAGACTAACAGACTGTTCCTTTCCATGGGTCTTTTCT
GCAGTCACCGTCGTCGACACGTGTGATCAGATATCGCGGCCGCTCTAGACCACCATGGGATGGTCATGTA
TCATCCTTTTTCTAGTAGCAACTGCAACCGGTGTACATTCCGCACCAGAGCTGCTGGGAGGACCTAGCGT
GTTCCTGTTTCCCCCTAAGCCTAAGGACACCCTGATGATCAGCCGGACCCCAGAGGTGACATGCGTGGTG
GTGGACGTGTCCCACGAGGACCCCGAGGTGAAGTTCAACTGGTACGTGGATGGCGTGGAGGTGCACAATG
CCAAGACCAAGCCAAGGGAGGAGCAGTACAACTCTACCTATCGCGTGGTGAGCGTGCTGACAGTGCTGCA
CCAGGACTGGCTGAACGGCAAGGAGTACAAGTGTAAGGTGTCTAATAAGGCCCTGCCTGCCCCAATCGAG
AAGACCATCAGCAAGGCAAAGGGACAGCCAAGGGAGCCTCAGGTGTATACCCTGCCACCCAGCCGCGACG
AGCTGACAAAGAACCAGGTGTCCCTGTACTGCCTGGTGAAGGGCTTCTATCCTTCCGATATCGCCGTGGA
GTGGGAGTCTAATGGCCAGCCAGAGAACAATTACAAGACCACACCTCCAGTGCTGGACTCCGATGGCTCT
TTCTTTCTGTATTCCAAGCTGACCGTGGATAAGAGCCGGTGGCAGCAGGGCAACGTGTTTAGCTGTTCCG
TGATGCACGAGGCCCTGCACAATCACTACACACAGAAGTCTCTGAGCCTGTCCCCCGGCAAGGGAGGAGG
AGGCAGCGGCGGAGGAGGCTCCGGAGGCGGCGGCTCTGGCGGCGGCGGCAGCGCCCCTGAACTGCTGGGA
GGACCAAGCGTGTTCCTGTTTCCACCTAAGCCCAAAGATACCCTGATGATCTCCAGGACCCCTGAAGTCA
CCTGCGTGGTCGTGGACGTGTCTCATGAGGACCCCGAAGTCAAGTTCAACTGGTACGTGGACGGAGTCGA
AGTCCATAACGCCAAGACCAAGCCTAGAGAAGAGCAGTACAACTCCACCTATAGAGTGGTGTCTGTGCTG
ACAGTGCTGCATCAGGATTGGCTGAATGGCAAGGAATATAAGTGTAAGGTGAGCAATAAGGCCCTGCCCG
CCCCTATCGAGAAGACCATCTCTAAAGCCAAAGGACAGCCAAGGGAGCCACAGGTGTATACACTGCCACC
CAGCCGGGACGAGCTGACCAAGAACCAGGTGAGCCTGACATGTCTGGTCAAGGGCTTCTACCCCAGTGAC
ATTGCTGTGGAGTGGGAGTCCAATGGCCAGCCTGAGAACAATTATAAAACTACCCCACCAGTGCTGGACA
GCGATGGCTCCTTCTTTCTGACCAGCAAGCTGACAGTGGATAAGTCCCGCTGGCAGCAGGGAAACGTGTT
TTCTTGTAGCGTGATGCATGAGGCCCTGCATAACCACTACACCCAGAAGTCCCTGTCTCTGAGCCCAGGC
AAGGGAGGCAGCGGAGGCGGAGGCAGCGGAGGCCTGGAGGTGCTGTTTCAGGGCCCTCAGTGCGTGAACC
TGAGAACCCGAACCCAGCTCCCACCAGCCTACACCAACAGCTTTACACGGGGCGTGTACTACCCTGACAA
GGTGTTCAGATCTAGCGTCCTGCACAGCACTCAGGACCTCTTCCTGCCGTTCTTCAGCAACGTGACATGG
TTCCACGCCATCCACGTGAGCGGCACAAACGGAACCAAGCGGTTTGATAACCCCGTCCTGCCATTCAATG
ATGGAGTTTACTTCGCCAGTATCGAGAAGAGTAACATCATCCGGGGCTGGATCTTCGGCACCACCCTGGA
TAGCAAAACACAGAGCCTCCTGATCGTGAACAATGCCACGAACGTCGTGATCAAGGTGTGCGAGTTCCAG
TTTTGCAATGATCCTTTCCTGGACGTGTACTACCACAAGAACAACAAGAGCTGGATGGAAAGCGGCGTCT
ACAGCAGCGCCAACAACTGCACATTCGAGTACGTCTCTCAGCCTTTTCTGATGGACCTTGAGGGGAAACA
AGGCAACTTCAAGAACCTGAGAGAATTCGTGTTCAAGAACATCGACGGCTACTTCAAAATCTACTCCAAG
CACACACCCATCAACCTGGTCCGGGACCTCCCTCAGGGCTTCAGCGCCCTGGAACCCCTGGTCGACCTGC
CCATAGGCATCAACATAACGCGGTTCCAAACCCTGCTGGCCCTGCATAGATCCTACCTGACTCCTGGCGA
CAGCAGCAGCGGACTGACCGCCGGAGCTGCAGCCTACTATGTGGGCTACCTGCAACCTAGAACCTTCCTG
CTGAAGTACAACGAGAACGGCACAATCACAGACGCCGTCGACTGCGCCCTGGACCCTCTCTCTGAGACAA
AGTGCACCCTGAAGTCCTTCACCGTGGAAAAGGGCATCTACCAGACCAGCAACTTCCGGGTGCAGCCTAC
AGAGAGCATCGTGCGATTTCCAAACATTACCAACCTCTGCCCCTTCGGCGAGGTGTTTAACGCCACAAGA
TTTGCCTCCGTTTACGCCTGGAATAGAAAGAGAATCAGCAATTGTGTGGCCGACTACTCCGTGCTGTATA
ACAGCGCCTCTTTCAGCACCTTCAAGTGCTACGGCGTTTCCCCAACAAAGCTGAATGACCTGTGCTTCAC
CAACGTGTACGCCGACTCCTTCGTAATTAGAGGCGATGAGGTGCGGCAGATCGCACCAGGCCAGACCGGT
AACATCGCTGACTACAACTATAAGCTGCCTGATGATTTTACAGGCTGCGTGATCGCCTGGAACTCTAACA
ACCTGGATAGCAAGGTGGGCGGCAACTACAACTACAGATACCGGCTGTTTCGCAAGTCTAACCTGAAACC
TTTCGAGAGAGACATCTCCACAGAGATCTACCAGGCCGGTTCTAAGCCTTGTAACGGGGTGGAAGGCTTC
AACTGTTACTTCCCTCTGCAAAGCTACGGCTTCCAGCCTACCAATGGAGTCGGCTACCAGCCATACCGGG
TGGTCGTGCTGTCCTTCGAGTTACTCCACGCCCCCGCCACCGTCTGCGGTCCTAAGAAGTCCACCAATCT
GGTTAAGAACAAATGCGTGAACTTCAACTTCAACGGCCTGACTGGGACCGGCGTGCTGACCGAAAGCAAC
AAAAAGTTCCTCCCCTTCCAGCAGTTCGGCCGTGATATCGCTGACACCACAGATGCCGTCAGAGATCCAC
AGACCCTGGAAATCCTGGATATTACACCCTGCTCCTTCGGAGGAGTTTCTGTGATCACCCCCGGGACCAA
TACCAGCAACCAGGTGGCTGTGCTGTACCAAGGTGTTAACTGCACCGAGGTTCCTGTGGCCATCCACGCC
GATCAGCTGACACCTACTTGGAGAGTGTACTCCACTGGCTCCAATGTGTTCCAGACCAGGGCCGGATGTC
TGATCGGCGCCGAGCACGTGAATAACAGTTACGAGTGCGACATCCCTATCGGCGCCGGCATCTGTGCCAG
CTACCAGACCCAGACAAACAGCAGAGGGTCTGCTTCCTCTGTAGCTAGCCAGAGCATCATCGCCTACACC
ATGAGCCTGGGCGCAGAGAACAGCGTGGCCTATTCCAACAACTCTATCGCCATTCCCACCAACTTTACAA
TTAGCGTCACAACAGAGATCCTGCCCGTGAGCATGACCAAGACCAGCGTGGACTGTACAATGTACATCTG
TGGCGACAGCACTGAATGCAGCAACCTGCTGCTGCAATACGGCTCCTTTTGCACCCAACTGAACCGGGCG
CTGACCGGAATCGCCGTGGAACAGGACAAAAATACCCAGGAGGTGTTCGCCCAAGTGAAGCAGATCTACA
AGACCCCACCTATCAAGGACTTCGGCGGCTTTAACTTTAGCCAGATTCTCCCTGATCCTTCTAAGCCTAG
CAAGCGGAGCTTTATCGAGGATCTGCTGTTCAACAAGGTCACCCTGGCCGATGCCGGCTTTATCAAACAG
TATGGCGATTGCCTGGGCGACATAGCCGCCAGAGATCTGATCTGCGCCCAGAAATTCAACGGCCTGACAG
TTCTCCCACCTCTGCTGACCGACGAGATGATCGCTCAGTACACCTCTGCCCTGCTGGCTGGCACCATCAC
ATCTGGGTGGACATTTGGCGCCGGCGCCGCCCTGCAGATCCCCTTTGCCATGCAGATGGCCTATAGATTC
AACGGAATCGGCGTGACCCAGAACGTGCTGTATGAAAACCAGAAGCTGATCGCTAACCAGTTCAATTCTG
CCATCGGCAAGATCCAGGACTCCCTCTCCTCTACCGCCAGCGCCCTGGGCAAACTGCAGAACGTGGTGAA
TCAGAACGCCCAAGCCCTGAACACCCTGGTGAAGCAGCTCAGCAGCAATTTTGGCGCCATCAGCTCTGTG
CTGAACGATATCCTGTCTAGACTGGACCCTCCAGAAGCCGAAGTCCAGATCGATAGACTGATCACAGGCA
GACTGCAGTCCCTGCAAACCTACGTGACCCAACAGCTGATCAGGGCCGCTGAAATAAGAGCCAGCGCCAA
TCTCGCCGCTACCAAGATGTCCGAGTGTGTGCTGGGACAGTCTAAACGCGTTGACTTCTGCGGCAAAGGC
TATCACCTGATGAGCTTCCCCCAGAGCGCGCCGCACGGCGTGGTGTTCCTGCATGTGACATACGTGCCTG
CCCAAGAGAAGAATTTCACAACCGCCCCTGCCATCTGCCACGACGGCAAGGCCCACTTCCCAAGAGAGGG
CGTTTTCGTTTCCAATGGCACACACTGGTTCGTGACACAAAGAAACTTCTACGAACCCCAGATTATCACC
ACCGACAACACCTTCGTGAGTGGCAATTGTGACGTGGTCATCGGAATCGTGAACAACACAGTGTACGACC
CTCTGCAACCTGAGCTGGACTCTTTTAAGGAAGAGCTGGACAAGTACTTTAAAAACCACACCAGCCCCGA
TGTGGACCTGGGCGACATCAGTGGCATTAACGCCAGCGTGGTGAACATCCAAAAGGAAATCGACAGACTG
AACGAGGTGGCCAAGAACCTGAACGAGTCCCTGATCGACCTGCAGGAGCTCGGCAAATACGAGCAGGGAT
CTGGATACATCCCCGAGGCCCCCAGAGATGGCCAGGCCTACGTGCGGAAGGACGGCGAGTGGGTACTGCT
GAGCACATTCCTGGGCAGATCCGGAGGAGGCCTGGTGCCACAGCAGAGCGGAGGCCTGAACGACATCTTC
GAGGCCCAGAAGATCGAGTGGCACGAGGGCTGATGAGGATCCAGATCTGCTGTGCCTTCTAGTTGCCAGC
CATCTGTTGTTTGCCCCTCCCCCGTGCCTTCCTTGACCCTGGAAGGTGCCACTCCCACTGTCCTTTCCTA
ATAAAATGAGGAAATTGCATCGCATTGTCTGAGTAGGTGTCATTCTATTCTGGGGGGTGGGGTGGGGCAG
GACAGCAAGGGGGAGGATTGGGAAGACAATAGCAGGCATGCTGGGGATGCGGTGGGCTCTATGGGTACCC
AGGTGCTGAAGAATTGACCCGGTTCCTCCTGGGCCAGAAAGAAGCAGGCACATCCCCTTCTCTGTGACAC
ACCCTGTCCACGCCCCTGGTTCTTAGTTCCAGCCCCACTCATAGGACACTCATAGCTCAGGAGGGCTCCG
CCTTCAATCCCACCCGCTAAAGTACTTGGAGCGGTCTCTCCCTCCCTCATCAGCCCACCAAACCAAACCT
AGCCTCCAAGAGTGGGAAGAAATTAAAGCAAGATAGGCTATTAAGTGCAGAGGGAGAGAAAATGCCTCCA
ACATGTGAGGAAGTAATGAGAGAAATCATAGAATTTTAAGGCCATGATTTAAGGCCATCATGGCCTTAAT
CTTCCGCTTCCTCGCTCACTGACTCGCTGCGCTCGGTCGTTCGGCTGCGGCGAGCGGTATCAGCTCACTC
AAAGGCGGTAATACGGTTATCCACAGAATCAGGGGATAACGCAGGAAAGAACATGTGAGCAAAAGGCCAG
CAAAAGGCCAGGAACCGTAAAAAGGCCGCGTTGCTGGCGTTTTTCCATAGGCTCCGCCCCCCTGACGAGC
ATCACAAAAATCGACGCTCAAGTCAGAGGTGGCGAAACCCGACAGGACTATAAAGATACCAGGCGTTTCC
CCCTGGAAGCTCCCTCGTGCGCTCTCCTGTTCCGACCCTGCCGCTTACCGGATACCTGTCCGCCTTTCTC
CCTTCGGGAAGCGTGGCGCTTTCTCATAGCTCACGCTGTAGGTATCTCAGTTCGGTGTAGGTCGTTCGCT
CCAAGCTGGGCTGTGTGCACGAACCCCCCGTTCAGCCCGACCGCTGCGCCTTATCCGGTAACTATCGTCT
TGAGTCCAACCCGGTAAGACACGACTTATCGCCACTGGCAGCAGCCACTGGTAACAGGATTAGCAGAGCG
AGGTATGTAGGCGGTGCTACAGAGTTCTTGAAGTGGTGGCCTAACTACGGCTACACTAGAAGAACAGTAT
TTGGTATCTGCGCTCTGCTGAAGCCAGTTACCTTCGGAAAAAGAGTTGGTAGCTCTTGATCCGGCAAACA
AACCACCGCTGGTAGCGGTGGTTTTTTTGTTTGCAAGCAGCAGATTACGCGCAGAAAAAAAGGATCTCAA
GAAGATCCTTTGATCTTTTCTACGGGGTCTGACGCTCAGTGGAACGAAAACTCACGTTAAGGGATTTTGG
TCATGAGATTATCAAAAAGGATCTTCACCTAGATCCTTTTAAATTAAAAATGAAGTTTTAAATCAATCTA
AAGTATATATGAGTAAACTTGGTCTGACAGTTACCAATGCTTAATCAGTGAGGCACCTATCTCAGCGATC
TGTCTATTTCGTTCATCCATAGTTGCCTGACTCGGGGGGGGGGGGCGCTGAGGTCTGCCTCGTGAAGAAG
GTGTTGCTGACTCATACCAGGCCTGAATCGCCCCATCATCCAGCCAGAAAGTGAGGGAGCCACGGTTGAT
GAGAGCTTTGTTGTAGGTGGACCAGTTGGTGATTTTGAACTTTTGCTTTGCCACGGAACGGTCTGCGTTG
TCGGGAAGATGCGTGATCTGATCCTTCAACTCAGCAAAAGTTCGATTTATTCAACAAAGCCGCCGTCCCG
TCAAGTCAGCGTAATGCTCTGCCAGTGTTACAACCAATTAACCAATTCTGATTAGAAAAACTCATCGAGC
ATCAAATGAAACTGCAATTTATTCATATCAGGATTATCAATACCATATTTTTGAAAAAGCCGTTTCTGTA
ATGAAGGAGAAAACTCACCGAGGCAGTTCCATAGGATGGCAAGATCCTGGTATCGGTCTGCGATTCCGAC
TCGTCCAACATCAATACAACCTATTAATTTCCCCTCGTCAAAAATAAGGTTATCAAGTGAGAAATCACCA
TGAGTGACGACTGAATCCGGTGAGAATGGCAAAAGCTTATGCATTTCTTTCCAGACTTGTTCAACAGGCC
AGCCATTACGCTCGTCATCAAAATCACTCGCATCAACCAAACCGTTATTCATTCGTGATTGCGCCTGAGC
GAGACGAAATACGCGATCGCTGTTAAAAGGACAATTACAAACAGGAATCGAATGCAACCGGCGCAGGAAC
ACTGCCAGCGCATCAACAATATTTTCACCTGAATCAGGATATTCTTCTAATACCTGGAATGCTGTTTTCC
CGGGGATCGCAGTGGTGAGTAACCATGCATCATCAGGAGTACGGATAAAATGCTTGATGGTCGGAAGAGG
CATAAATTCCGTCAGCCAGTTTAGTCTGACCATCTCATCTGTAACATCATTGGCAACGCTACCTTTGCCA
TGTTTCAGAAACAACTCTGGCGCATCGGGCTTCCCATACAATCGATAGATTGTCGCACCTGATTGCCCGA
CATTATCGCGAGCCCATTTATACCCATATAAATCAGCATCCATGTTGGAATTTAATCGCGGCCTCGAGCA
AGACGTTTCCCGTTGAATATGGCTCATAACACCCCTTGTATTACTGTTTATGTAAGCAGACAGTTTTATT
GTTCATGATGATATATTTTTATCTTGTGCAATGTAACATCAGAGATTTTGAGACACAACGTGGCTTTCCC
CCCCCCCCCATTATTGAAGCATTTATCAGGGTTATTGTCTCATGAGCGGATACATATTTGAATGTATTTA
GAAAAATAAACAAATAGGGGTTCCGCGCACATTTCCCCGAAAAGTGCCACCTGACGTCTAAGAAACCATT
ATTATCATGACATTAACCTATAAAAATAGGCGTATCACGAGGCCCTTTCGTC
Features (pLannotate 1.2.2; 15 found; start..end, strand, type, name):
    137..235     +  misc_feature   bom (fragment): basis of mobility region from pBR322
    321..700     +  enhancer       CMV enhancer: human cytomegalovirus immediate early enhancer
    701..904     +  promoter       CMV promoter: human cytomegalovirus (CMV) immediate early promoter
    993..1220    +  LTR            5' LTR (truncated) (fragment): truncated 5' long terminal repeat (LTR) from human T-cell leukemia virus (HTLV) type 1
   1224..1334    +  intron         CMV intron (fragment): modified intron A from human cytomegalovirus
   1385..1453    +  CDS            Ighv1-61 (fragment): HVM05_MOUSE - Also known as Igh-VJ558. Experimental evidence at protein level: Swiss-Prot protein existence level 1. From Mus musculus (Mouse).
   1787..2803    +  CDS            IGHG1: IGHG1_HUMAN - Experimental evidence at protein level: Swiss-Prot protein existence level 1. Constant region of immunoglobulin heavy chains. Immunoglobulins, also known as antibodies, are membrane-bound or secreted glycoproteins produced by B lymphocytes. In the recognition phase of humoral immunity, the membrane-bound immunoglobulins serve as receptors which, upon binding of a specific antigen, trigger the clonal expansion and differentiation of B lymphocytes into immunoglobulins- secreting plasma cells. Secreted immunoglobulins mediate the effector phase of humoral immunity, which results in
   2858..6436    +  CDS            S (fragment): SPIKE_SARS2 - Experimental evidence at protein level: Swiss-Prot protein existence level 1. [Spike glycoprotein]: May down-regulate host tetherin (BST2) by lysosomal degradation, thereby counteracting its antiviral activity. From Severe acute respiratory syndrome coronavirus 2 (2019-nCoV) (SARS-CoV-2).
   6630..6854    +  polyA_signal   bGH poly(A) signal: bovine growth hormone polyadenylation signal
   7392..7980    -  rep_origin     ori: high-copy-number ColE1/pMB1/pBR322/pUC origin of replication
   8152..8223    -  CDS            bla(M) (fragment): β-lactamase lacking the signal sequence; bla(M); allows cytosolic expression of β-lactamase
   8235..8381    -  CDS            TRA2_ECOLX (fragment): Protein predicted: Swiss-Prot protein existence level 4. Required for transposition of transposon Tn903. From Escherichia coli.
   8522..9337    -  CDS            KanR: aminoglycoside phosphotransferase; aph(3')-Ia; confers resistance to kanamycin in bacteria or G418 (Geneticin®) in eukaryotes
   9460..9547    -  promoter       AmpR promoter (fragment): bla
   9642..35      +  CDS            rop (fragment) (across the origin): Rop protein, which maintains plasmids at low copy number; rop
