[The description below was written by a language model from this plasmid's Addgene catalogue record and pLannotate feature annotations shown in this document.]
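Description:
pVRC8400-SARS-CoV-2-S2P-AY.1-AVI is a 9.6 kb mammalian expression plasmid built on the pVRC8400 backbone for producing a soluble, secreted form of the SARS-CoV-2 spike from the AY.1 variant. It is propagated in E. coli through a high-copy ColE1/pUC-type origin and selected with kanamycin via an aph(3')-Ia KanR gene. The short bla, Tn903 transposase, bom and rop fragments annotated nearby appear to be backbone remnants rather than functional elements.

Transcription is driven by the CMV immediate-early enhancer and promoter, followed by a truncated HTLV-1 LTR segment and a partial CMV intron A, elements that generally enhance expression, and is terminated by the bovine growth hormone polyadenylation signal. The open reading frame begins with a short mouse immunoglobulin heavy-chain fragment, most likely serving as a secretion leader, followed by human IgG1 constant-region sequence corresponding to the single-chain Fc (scFc) listed in the record. An HRV3C protease site separates the scFc from the spike fragment, and an AVI tag is recorded at the C terminus; neither of these short elements is annotated in the feature table. The spike insert carries the recorded AY.1 changes T19R, T95I, G142D, del156-157, R158G, W258L, K417N, L452R, T478K, D614G, P681R and D950N. The S2P designation conventionally refers to the two-proline prefusion-stabilised design, although those substitutions are not listed among the recorded mutations.

This arrangement allows Fc-based capture of the secreted fusion, release of the spike by HRV3C cleavage, and site-specific biotinylation at the AVI tag. That fits the associated work on molecular probes of the spike ectodomain for SARS-CoV-2 variants, such as reagents for antibody binding or B-cell sorting.
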