Addgene plasmid #176335: pVRC8400-SARS-CoV-2-S2P-AY.1-AVI
Purpose: Expresses SARS-CoV-2 S2P protein from the AY.1 variant with single chain Fc, HRV3C protease cleavage site, and AVI tag
Depositing lab: Peter Kwong. Depositing organization: National Institute of Allergy and Infectious Diseases (NIAID). Publication: Molecular probes of spike ectodomain and its subdomains for SARS-CoV-2 variants, Alpha through Omicron. Teng IT, Nazzari AF, Choe M, Liu T, Oliveira de Souza M, Petrova Y, Tsybovsky Y, Wang S, Zhang B, Artamonov M, Madan B, Huang A, Lopez Acevedo SN, Pan X, Ruckwardt TJ, DeKosky BJ, Mascola JR, Misasi J, Sullivan NJ, Zhou T, Kwong PD. PLoS One. 2022 May 24;17(5):e0268767. doi: 10.1371/journal.pone.0268767. eCollection 2022. PubMed 35609088.
Backbone
  Vector backbone: pVRC8400
  Vector type: Mammalian Expression
Growth in bacteria
  Bacterial resistance: Kanamycin, 50 μg/mL
  Growth temperature: 37°C
  Growth strain: DH5alpha
  Copy number: Unknown
Gene/Insert
  Gene/Insert name: SARS-CoV-2-S2P-AY.1
  Mutation: T19R, T95I, G142D, del156-157, R158G, W258L, K417N, L452R, T478K, D614G, P681R, D950N
  Entrez Gene: S (a.k.a. GU280_gp02, spike glycoprotein)
  Tag / fusion protein: scFc (N terminal on insert); HRV3C (N terminal on insert); AVI (C terminal on insert)
Terms and licenses: Academic/Nonprofit Terms; Industry Terms: Not Available to Industry
How to cite: pVRC8400-SARS-CoV-2-S2P-AY.1-AVI was a gift from Peter Kwong (Addgene plasmid # 176335 ; http://n2t.net/addgene:176335 ; RRID:Addgene_176335)
